>Addgene plasmid #66473 | P2RY14-Tango | depositor partial sequence | sequence record 113559 | empty Tango
GACGGATCGGGAGATCTCCCGATCCCCTATGGTGCACTCTCAGTACAATCTGCTCTGATGCCGCATAGTT
AAGCCAGTATCTGCTCCCTGCTTGTGTGTTGGAGGTCGCTGAGTAGTGCGCGAGCAAAATTTAAGCTACA
ACAAGGCAAGGCTTGACCGACAATTGCATGAAGAATCTGCTTAGGGTTAGGCGTTTTGCGCTGCTTCGCG
ATGTACGGGCCAGATATACGCGTTGACATTGATTATTGACTAGTTATTAATAGTAATCAATTACGGGGTC
ATTAGTTCATAGCCCATATATGGAGTTCCGCGTTACATAACTTACGGTAAATGGCCCGCCTGGCTGACCG
CCCAACGACCCCCGCCCATTGACGTCAATAATGACGTATGTTCCCATAGTAACGCCAATAGGGACTTTCC
ATTGACGTCAATGGGTGGAGTATTTACGGTAAACTGCCCACTTGGCAGTACATCAAGTGTATCATATGCC
AAGTACGCCCCCTATTGACGTCAATGACGGTAAATGGCCCGCCTGGCATTATGCCCAGTACATGACCTTA
TGGGACTTTCCTACTTGGCAGTACATCTACGTATTAGTCATCGCTATTACCATGGTGATGCGGTTTTGGC
AGTACATCAATGGGCGTGGATAGCGGTTTGACTCACGGGGATTTCCAAGTCTCCACCCCATTGACGTCAA
TGGGAGTTTGTTTTGGCACCAAAATCAACGGGACTTTCCAAAATGTCGTAACAACTCCGCCCCATTGACG
CAAATGGGCGGTAGGCGTGTACGGTGGGAGGTCTATATAAGCAGAGCTCTCTGGCTAACTAGAGAACCCA
CTGCTTACTGGCTTATCGAAATTAATACGACTCACTATAGGGAGACCCAAGCTGGCTAGCGTTTAAACTT
AAGCTTGGTACCGAGCTCGGATCCACTAGTCCAGTGTGGTGGAATTCTGCAGATATCCAGCACAGTGGCG
GCCGCGCCACCATGAAGACGATCATCGCCCTGAGCTACATCTTCTGCCTGGTATTCGCCGACTACAAGGA
CGATGATGACGCCAGCATCGATACCGGTGGACGCACCCCACCCAGCCTGGGTCCCCAAGATGAGTCCTGC
ACCACCGCCAGCTCCTCCCTGGCCAAGGACACTTCATCGACCGGTGAGAACCTGTACTTCCAGCTAAGAT
TAGATAAAAGTAAAGTGATTAACAGCGCATTAGAGCTGCTTAATGAGGTCGGAATCGAAGGTTTAACAAC
CCGTAAACTCGCCCAGAAGCTAGGTGTAGAGCAGCCTACATTGTATTGGCATGTAAAAAATAAGCGGGCT
TTGCTCGACGCCTTAGCCATTGAGATGTTAGATAGGCACCATACTCACTTTTGCCCTTTAGAAGGGGAAA
GCTGGCAAGATTTTTTACGTAATAACGCTAAAAGTTTTAGATGTGCTTTACTAAGTCATCGCGATGGAGC
AAAAGTACATTTAGGTACACGGCCTACAGAAAAACAGTATGAAACTCTCGAAAATCAATTAGCCTTTTTA
TGCCAACAAGGTTTTTCACTAGAGAATGCATTATATGCACTCAGCGCTGTGGGGCATTTTACTTTAGGTT
GCGTATTGGAAGATCAAGAGCATCAAGTCGCTAAAGAAGAAAGGGAAACACCTACTACTGATAGTATGCC
GCCATTATTACGACAAGCTATCGAATTATTTGATCACCAAGGTGCAGAGCCAGCCTTCTTATTCGGCCTT
GAATTGATCATATGCGGATTAGAAAAACAACTTAAATGTGAAAGTGGGTCCGCGTACAGCCGCGCGCGTA
CGAAAAACAATTACGGGTCTACCATCGAGGGCCTGCTCGATCTCCCGGACGACGACGCCCCCGAAGAGGC
GGGGCTGGCGGCTCCGCGCCTGTCCTTTCTCCCCGCGGGACACACGCGCAGACTGTCGACGGCCCCCCCG
ACCGATGTCAGCCTGGGGGACGAGCTCCACTTAGACGGCGAGGACGTGGCGATGGCGCATGCCGACGCGC
TAGACGATTTCGATCTGGACATGTTGGGGGACGGGGATTCCCCGGGTCCGGGATTTACCCCCCACGACTC
CGCCCCCTACGGCGCTCTGGATATGGCCGACTTCGAGTTTGAGCAGATGTTTACCGATGCCCTTGGAATT
GACGAGTACGGTGGGTAGCTCGAGTCTAGAGGGCCCGTTTAAACCCGCTGATCAGCCTCGACTGTGCCTT
CTAGTTGCCAGCCATCTGTTGTTTGCCCCTCCCCCGTGCCTTCCTTGACCCTGGAAGGTGCCACTCCCAC
TGTCCTTTCCTAATAAAATGAGGAAATTGCATCGCATTGTCTGAGTAGGTGTCATTCTATTCTGGGGGGT
GGGGTGGGGCAGGACAGCAAGGGGGAGGATTGGGAAGACAATAGCAGGCATGCTGGGGATGCGGTGGGCT
CTATGGCTTCTGAGGCGGAAAGAACCAGCTGGGGCTCTAGGGGGTATCCCC
[124 nt withheld, positions 2502-2625]
C
[91 nt withheld, positions 2627-2717]
A
[49 nt withheld, positions 2719-2767]
CCTTTGACGTTGGAGTCCACGTTCTTT
[37 nt withheld, positions 2795-2831]
ACCCTATCTCGGTCTATTCTTTTGATTTATAAGGGATTTTGCCGATTTCGGCCTATTGGTTAAAAAATGA
GCTGATTTAACAAAAATTTAACGCGAATTAATTCTGTGGAATGTGTGTCAGTTAGGGTGTGGAAAGTCCC
CAGGCTCCCCAGCAGGCAGAAGTATGCAAAGCATGCATCTCAATTAGTCAGCAACCAGGTGTGGAAAGTC
CCCAGGCTCCCCAGCAGGCAGAAGTATGCAAAGCATGCATCTCAATTAGTCAGCAACCATAGTCCCGCCC
CTAACTCCGCCCATCCCGCCCCTAACTCCGCCCAGTTCCGCCCATTCTCCGCCCCATGGCTGACTAATTT
TTTTTATTTATGCAGAGGCCGAGGCCGCCTCTGCCTCTGAGCTATTCCAGAAGTAGTGAGGAGGCTTTTT
TGGAGGCCTAGGCTTTTGCAAAAAGCTCCCGGGAGCTTGTATATCCATTTTCGGATCTGATCAAGAGACA
GGATGAGGATCGTTTCGCATGATTGAACAAGATGGATTGCACGCAGGTTCTCCGGCCGCTTGGGTGGAGA
GGCTATTCGGCTATGACTGGGCACAACAGACAATCGGCTGCTCTGATGCCGCCGTGTTCCGGCTGTCAGC
GCAGGGGCGCCCGGTTCTTTTTGTCAAGACCGACCTGTCCGGTGCCCTGAATGAACTGCAGGACGAGGCA
GCGCGGCTATCGTGGCTGGCCACGACGGGCGTTCCTTGCGCAGCTGTGCTCGACGTTGTCACTGAAGCGG
GAAGGGACTGGCTGCTATTGGGCGAAGTGCCGGGGCAGGATCTCCTGTCATCTCACCTTGCTCCTGCCGA
GAAAGTATCCATCATGGCTGATGCAATGCGGCGGCTGCATACGCTTGATCCGGCTACCTGCCCATTCGAC
CACCAAGCGAAACATCGCATCGAGCGAGCACGTACTCGGATGGAAGCCGGTCTTGTCGATCAGGATGATC
TGGACGAAGAGCATCAGGGGCTCGCGCCAGCCGAACTGTTCGCCAGGCTCAAGGCGCGCATGCCCGACGG
CGAGGATCTCGTCGTGACCCATGGCGATGCCTGCTTGCCGAATATCATGGTGGAAAATGGCCGCTTTTCT
GGATTCATCGACTGTGGCCGGCTGGGTGTGGCGGACCGCTATCAGGACATAGCGTTGGCTACCCGTGATA
TTGCTGAAGAGCTTGGCGGCGAATGGGCTGACCGCTTCCTCGTGCTTTACGGTATCGCCGCTCCCGATTC
GCAGCGCATCGCCTTCTATCGCCTTCTTGACGAGTTCTTCTGAGCGGGACTCTGGGGTTCGAAATGACCG
ACCAAGCGACGCCCAACCTGCCATCACGAGATTTCGATTCCACCGCCGCCTTCTATGAAAGGTTGGGCTT
CGGAATCGTTTTCCGGGACGCCGGCTGGATGATCCTCCAGCGCGGGGATCTCATGCTGGAGTTCTTCGCC
CACCCCAACTTGTTTATTGCAGCTTATAATGGTTACAAATAAAGCAATAGCATCACAAATTTCACAAATA
AAGCATTTTTTTCACTGCATTCTAGTTGTGGTTTGTCCAAACTCATCAATGTATCTTATCATGTCTGTAT
ACCGTCGACCTCTAGCTAGAGCTTGGCGTAATCATGGTCATAGCTGTTTCCTGTGTGAAATTGTTATCCG
CTCACAATTCCACACAACATACGAGCCGGAAGCATAAAGTGTAAAGCCTGGGGTGCCTAATGAGTGAGCT
AACTCACATTAATTGCGTTGCGCTCACTGCCCGCTTTCCAGTCGGGAAACCTGTCGTGCCAGCTGCATTA
ATGAATCGGCCAACGCGCGGGGAGAGGCGGTTTGCGTATTGGGCGCTCTTCCGCTTCCTCGCTCACTGAC
TCGCTGCGCTCGGTCGTTCGGCTGCGGCGAGCGGTATCAGCTCACTCAAAGGCGGTAATACGGTTATCCA
CAGAATCAGGGGATAACGCAGGAAAGAACATGTGAGCAAAAGGCCAGCAAAAGGCCAGGAACCGTAAAAA
GGCCGCGTTGCTGGCGTTTTTCCATAGGCTCCGCCCCCCTGACGAGCATCACAAAAATCGACGCTCAAGT
CAGAGGTGGCGAAACCCGACAGGACTATAAAGATACCAGGCGTTTCCCCCTGGAAGCTCCCTCGTGCGCT
CTCCTGTTCCGACCCTGCCGCTTACCGGATACCTGTCCGCCTTTCTCCCTTCGGGAAGCGTGGCGCTTTC
TCATAGCTCACGCTGTAGGTATCTCAGTTCGGTGTAGGTCGTTCGCTCCAAGCTGGGCTGTGTGCACGAA
CCCCCCGTTCAGCCCGACCGCTGCGCCTTATCCGGTAACTATCGTCTTGAGTCCAACCCGGTAAGACACG
ACTTATCGCCACTGGCAGCAGCCACTGGTAACAGGATTAGCAGAGCGAGGTATGTAGGCGGTGCTACAGA
GTTCTTGAAGTGGTGGCCTAACTACGGCTACACTAGAAGAACAGTATTTGGTATCTGCGCTCTGCTGAAG
CCAGTTACCTTCGGAAAAAGAGTTGGTAGCTCTTGATCCGGCAAACAAACCACCGCTGGTAGCGGTTTTT
TTGTTTGCAAGCAGCAGATTACGCGCAGAAAAAAAGGATCTCAAGAAGATCCTTTGATCTTTTCTACGGG
GTCTGACGCTCAGTGGAACGAAAACTCACGTTAAGGGATTTTGGTCATGAGATTATCAAAAAGGATCTTC
ACCTAGATCCTTTTAAATTAAAAATGAAGTTTTAAATCAATCTAAAGTATATATGAGTAAACTTGGTCTG
ACAGTTACCAATGCTTAATCAGTGAGGCACCTATCTCAGCGATCTGTCTATTTCGTTCATCCATAGTTGC
CTGACTCCCCGTCGTGTAGATAACTACGATACGGGAGGGCTTACCATCTGGCCCCAGTGCTGCAATGATA
CCGCGAGACCCACGCTCACCGGCTCCAGATTTATCAGCAATAAACCAGCCAGCCGGAAGGGCCGAGCGCA
GAAGTGGTCCTGCAACTTTATCCGCCTCCATCCAGTCTATTAATTGTTGCCGGGAAGCTAGAGTAAGTAG
TTCGCCAGTTAATAGTTTGCGCAACGTTGTTGCCATTGCTACAGGCATCGTGGTGTCACGCTCGTCGTTT
GGTATGGCTTCATTCAGCTCCGGTTCCCAACGATCAAGGCGAGTTACATGATCCCCCATGTTGTGCAAAA
AAGCGGTTAGCTCCTTCGGTCCTCCGATCGTTGTCAGAAGTAAGTTGGCCGCAGTGTTATCACTCATGGT
TATGGCAGCACTGCATAATTCTCTTACTGTCATGCCATCCGTAAGATGCTTTTCTGTGACTGGTGAGTAC
TCAACCAAGTCATTCTGAGAATAGTGTATGCGGCGACCGAGTTGCTCTTGCCCGGCGTCAATACGGGATA
ATACCGCGCCACATAGCAGAACTTTAAAAGTGCTCATCATTGGAAAACGTTCTTCGGGGCGAAAACTCTC
AAGGATCTTACCGCTGTTGAGATCCAGTTCGATGTAACCCACTCGTGCACCCAACTGATCTTCAGCATCT
TTTACTTTCACCAGCGTTTCTGGGTGAGCAAAAACAGGAAGGCAAAATGCCGCAAAAAAGGGAATAAGGG
CGACACGGAAATGTTGAATACTCATACTCTTCCTTTTTCAATATTATTGAAGCATTTATCAGGGTTATTG
TCTCATGAGCGGATACATATTTGAATGTATTTAGAAAAATAAACAAATAGGGGTTCCGCGCACATTTCCC
CGAAAAGTGCCACCTGACGTC
