>Addgene plasmid #66473 | P2RY14-Tango | depositor partial sequence | sequence record 113560 | P2RY14
[1014 nt withheld, positions 1-1014]
