>Addgene plasmid #66473 | P2RY14-Tango | addgene partial sequence | sequence record 120158 | CMV-F 5'-CGCAAATGGGCGGTAGGCGTG-3'
GCTCTCTGGCTAACTAGAGAACCCACTGCTTACTGGCTTATCGAAATTAATACGACTCACTATAGGGAGA
CCCAAGCTGGCTAGCGTTTAAACTTAAGCTTGGTACCGAGCTCGGATCCACTAGTCCAGTGTGGTGGAAT
TCTGCAGATATCCAGCACAGTGGCGGCCGCGCCACCATGAAGACGATCATCGCCCTGAGCTACATCTTCT
GCCTGGTATTCGCCGACTACAAGGACGATGATGACGCCAGCATCGAT
[640 nt withheld, positions 258-897]
