>Addgene plasmid #66473 | P2RY14-Tango | addgene partial sequence | sequence record 120159 | Tet-R 5'-GGCGAGTTTACGGGTTGTTA-3'
GCTCTAATGCGCTGTTAATCACTTTACTTTTATCTAATCTTAGCTGGAAGTACAGGTTCTCACCGGTCGA
TGAAGTGTCCTTGGCCAGGGAGGAGCTGGCGGTGGTGCAGGACTCATCTTGGGGACCCAGGCTGGGTGGG
GTGCGTCCACCGGTATCGAT
[821 nt withheld, positions 161-981]
