[The description below was written by a language model from this plasmid's Addgene catalogue record.]
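Description:
P2RY14-Tango is a mammalian expression plasmid from the PRESTO-Tango collection, a set of constructs built to screen human G protein-coupled receptors in parallel through a transcriptional readout of arrestin recruitment. It is based on an "empty Tango" backbone of about 6.6 kb that was itself derived from pcDNA3.1(+). The plasmid is maintained at high copy in E. coli under ampicillin selection, and it carries a neomycin resistance marker that allows G418 selection in mammalian cells.

The insert is the human P2RY14 coding sequence (also known as GPR105 or P2Y14), about 1 kb long, expressed from the CMV promoter. It was cloned between a NotI site at the 5′ end and a downstream site recorded as XhoI. The depositor notes that most vectors in the series actually carry XbaI rather than XhoI downstream of the tTA sequence, so the 3′ site in any given clone should be checked. The backbone adds an N-terminal FLAG tag, useful for detecting the receptor, and the comments show that a tTA transcriptional activator lies downstream of the receptor.

The stated purpose is transcriptional activation following arrestin translocation. In the general Tango design, arrestin recruited to the activated receptor leads to release of the fused tTA, which then drives a reporter gene supplied by the host cells. The record does not itemise the linker, protease cleavage site or any other module between receptor and tTA, and no feature table is provided. The construct was produced under a programme aimed at supplying tools for understudied members of druggable protein families, and it is typically used for ligand screening and profiling of P2RY14 activity.
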