Addgene plasmid #66473: P2RY14-Tango
Purpose: Expression of G protein-coupled receptors for PRESTO-Tango: parallel receptorome expression and screening via transcriptional output, with transcriptional activation following arrestin translocation
Depositing lab: Bryan Roth. Depositing organization: University of North Carolina at Chapel Hill. Publication: PRESTO-Tango as an open-source resource for interrogation of the druggable human GPCRome. Kroeze WK, Sassano MF, Huang XP, Lansu K, McCorvy JD, Giguere PM, Sciaky N, Roth BL. Nat Struct Mol Biol. 2015 May;22(5):362-9. doi: 10.1038/nsmb.3014. Epub 2015 Apr 20. PubMed 25895059.
Backbone
  Vector backbone: empty Tango
  Backbone size w/o insert (bp): 6632
  Vector type: Mammalian Expression
  Selectable markers: Neomycin (select with G418)
Growth in bacteria
  Bacterial resistance: Ampicillin, 100 μg/mL
  Growth temperature: 37°C
  Growth strain: DH5alpha
  Copy number: High Copy
Gene/Insert
  Gene/Insert name: P2RY14
  Species: H. sapiens (human)
  Insert size (bp): 1014
  Entrez Gene: P2RY14 (a.k.a. BPR105, GPR105, P2Y14)
  Promoter: CMV
  Tag / fusion protein: FLAG (N terminal on backbone)
  Cloning method: Restriction Enzyme; 5′ cloning site NotI (not destroyed); 3′ cloning site XhoI (unknown if destroyed)
  Sequencing primers: 5′ CMV-F; 3′ Tet-R
Terms and licenses: Academic/Nonprofit Terms; Industry Terms: Not Available to Industry
Depositor comments: Please note: Most of the PRESTO-Tango vectors do not contain the XhoI cut site downstream of the tTA sequence and instead carry an XbaI site. If you need to perform an XhoI digest we recommend sequencing with a forward primer at the C-terminus of tTA to determine which of the two sites is present. Suggested primer: 5-gagctccacttagacggcgagg-3. Original backbone was pcDNA3.1(+). These plasmids were generated as part of the Illuminating the Druggable Genome (IDG) program sponsored by the NIH Common Fund. The goal of this program is to identify, gather, and distribute information and resources for proteins that currently are not well-studied yet belong to commonly drug-targeted protein families: protein kinases, non-olfactory G-protein coupled receptors (GPCRs), and ion channels. The IDG program is designed to develop fundamental research tools for understudied proteins, elucidate their function, and disseminate the IDG-related resources and data to the greater scientific community.
How to cite: P2RY14-Tango was a gift from Bryan Roth (Addgene plasmid # 66473 ; http://n2t.net/addgene:66473 ; RRID:Addgene_66473)
